Addgene plasmid #57764: miniSOG-Clathrin-15
Purpose: Localization: Clathrin Vesicles, Excitation: 448 / 473, Emission: 500 / 528
Depositing lab: Michael Davidson. Depositing organization: Florida State University, Tallahassee. Publication: A genetically encoded tag for correlated light and electron microscopy of intact cells, tissues, and organisms. Shu X, Lev-Ram V, Deerinck TJ, Qi Y, Ramko EB, Davidson MW, Jin Y, Ellisman MH, Tsien RY. PLoS Biol. 2011 Apr;9(4):e1001041. doi: 10.1371/journal.pbio.1001041. Epub 2011 Apr 5. PubMed 21483721.
Backbone
  Vector backbone: miniSOG
  Backbone size w/o insert (bp): 4750
  Vector type: Mammalian Expression
  Selectable markers: Neomycin (select with G418)
Growth in bacteria
  Bacterial resistance: Kanamycin, 50 μg/mL
  Growth temperature: 37°C
  Growth strain: DH5alpha
  Copy number: High Copy
Gene/Insert
  Gene/Insert name: Clathrin (alt name: NM_001834.2)
  Species: H. sapiens (human)
  Entrez Gene: CLTB (a.k.a. LCB)
  Promoter: CMV
  Tag / fusion protein: miniSOG (N terminal on insert)
  Cloning method: Unknown
  Sequencing primers: 5′ CMV-F; 3′ SV40pA-R
Terms and licenses: Academic/Nonprofit Terms; Industry Terms
Depositor comments: . Excitation = 448 / 473; Emission = 500 / 528
How to cite: miniSOG-Clathrin-15 was a gift from Michael Davidson (Addgene plasmid # 57764 ; http://n2t.net/addgene:57764 ; RRID:Addgene_57764)
