[The description below was written by a language model from this plasmid's Addgene catalogue record.]
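Description:
miniSOG-Clathrin-15 is a mammalian expression plasmid that encodes human clathrin light chain B (CLTB) fused at its N terminus to miniSOG, so that the tag precedes the clathrin coding sequence. The fusion is transcribed from the CMV promoter, a strong constitutive promoter in most mammalian cell lines. The listed 3′ sequencing primer points to an SV40 polyadenylation signal downstream of the insert. The backbone is described simply as a miniSOG vector of about 4.75 kb without the insert. It is maintained in E. coli as a high-copy plasmid under kanamycin selection and carries a neomycin resistance marker, allowing G418 selection of stably transfected mammalian cells. The record does not state the origin of replication, the cloning method or the meaning of the "15" in the name. No feature table is provided, so the exact arrangement of elements and any linker between tag and insert cannot be confirmed.

miniSOG is a small, genetically encoded flavoprotein tag that emits green fluorescence and generates singlet oxygen when illuminated. The singlet oxygen can drive local polymerisation of diaminobenzidine into an electron-dense deposit, which is why the tag was developed for correlated light and electron microscopy. The record lists excitation maxima of 448 and 473 nm and emission maxima of 500 and 528 nm. Because clathrin light chain is incorporated into clathrin coats, the fusion localises to clathrin vesicles. The construct therefore serves as a localisation marker for these structures in transfected cells, visible by fluorescence and potentially at ultrastructural resolution in the same sample.
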