>Addgene plasmid #57764 | miniSOG-Clathrin-15 | addgene partial sequence | sequence record 114610 | CMV-F 5'-CGCAAATGGGCGGTAGGCGTG-3'
TCGTGATAACTGATCCACGGCTGCCAGACAATCCCATCATCTTCGCATCCGATGGCTTCCTGGAGCTGAC
CGAGTATTCCAGAGAGGAGATCCTGGGCCGCAATGGCCGCTTTCTGCAGGGACCAGAGACAGACCAGGCC
ACAGTGCAGAAGATTCGCGATGCCATTAGAGATCAGCGCGAGATTACCGTGCAGCTGATAAACTACACAA
AAAGCGGGAAGAAATTCTGGAACCTCCTGCACCTCCAGCCCATGAGGGACCAGAAGGGTGAGCTCCAGTA
TTTCATCGGAGTGCAGCTGGATGGATCCGGACTCAGATCTCGAGCTCAAGCTTCGAATTCTGCAGTCGAC
ATGGCTGATGACTTTGGCTTCTTCTCGTCGTCGGAGAGTGGTGCCCCGGAGGCGGCGGAGGAGGACCCGG
CGGCCGCCTTCCTGGCCCAGCAGGAGAGCGAGATTGCAGGCATAGAGAACGACGAGGGCTTCGGGGCACC
TGCCGGCAGCCATGCGGCCCCCGCACAGCCGGGCCCCACGAGTGGGGCTGGTTCTGAGGACATGGGGACC
ACAGTCAATGGAGATGTGTTTCAGGAGGCCAACGGTCCTGCTGATGGCTACGCAGCCATTGCCCAGGCTG
ACAGGCTGACCCAGGAGCCTGAGAGCATCCGCAAGTGGCG
